>Addgene plasmid #19775 | FU-tet-o-hc-myc | addgene partial sequence | sequence record 93822 | LNCX 5'-AGCTCGTTTAGTGAACCGTCAGATC-3'
CTGTTTTGACCTCCATAGAAGACACCGGGACCGATCCAGCCTCCGCGGCCCCGAATTGATCTTCGGCCAG
CGACTAGTAGAAGCCACCATGGATAGCTATCCTTATGACGTGCCTGACTATGCCAGCCTGATGCTGATGA
GCTATCCTTATGACGTGCCTGACTATGCCAGCCTGATGCTGATGAGCTATCCTTATGACGTGCCTGACTA
TGCCAGCCTGATGCTGATGTCTAGACCCCTCAACGTTAGCTTCACCAACAGGAACTATGACCTCGACTAC
GACTCGGTGCAGCCGTATTTCTACTGCGACGAGGAGGAGAACTTCTACCAGCAGCAGCAGCAGAGCGAGC
TGCAGCCCCCGGCGCCCAGCGAGGATATCTGGAAGAAATTCGAGCTGCTGCCCGCGCCGCCCCTGTCCCC
TAGCCGCCGCTCCGGGCTCTGCTCGCCCTCCTACGTTGCGGTCACACCCTTCTCCCTTCGGGGAGACAAC
GACGGCGGTGGCGGGAGCTTCTCCACGGCCGACCAGCTGGAGATGGTGACCGAGCTGCTGGGAGGAGACA
TGGTGAACCAGAGTTTCATCTGCGACCCGGACGACGAGACCTTCATCAAAAACATCATCATCCAGGACTG
TATGTGGAGCGGCTTCTCGGCCGCCGCCAAGCTCGTCTCAGAGAAGCTGGCCTCCTACCAGGCTGCGCGC
AAAGACAGCGGCAGCCCGAACCCCGCCCGCGGCCACAGCGTCTGCTCCACCTCCAGCTTGTACCTGCAGG
ATCTGAG
