>Addgene plasmid #19775 | FU-tet-o-hc-myc | addgene partial sequence | sequence record 93826 | WPRE-R 5'-CATAGCGTAAAAGGAGCAACA-3'
GTCATCTTTCACAAATTTTGTAATCCAGAGGTTGATTATCGATAAGCTTGATATCGAATTAATTCTCAGG
ATCCGTCGACTTACGCACAAGAGTTCCGTAGCTGTTCAAGTTTGTGTTTCAACTGTTCTCGTCGTTTCCG
CAACAAGTCCTCTTCAGAAATGAGCTTTTGCTCCTCTGCTTGGACGGACAGGATGTATGCTGTGGCTTTT
TTAAGGATAACTACCTTGGGGGCCTTTTCATTGTTTTCCAACTCCGGGATCTGGTCACGCAGGGCAAAAA
AGCTCCGTTTTAGCTCGTTCCTCCTCTGGCGCTCCAAGACGTTGTGTGTTCGCCTCTTGACATTCTCCTC
GGTGTCCGAGGACCTGGGGCTGGTGCATTTTCGGTTGTTGCTGATCTGTCTCAGGACTCTGACACTGTCC
AACTTGACCCTCTTGGCAGCAGGATAGTCCTTCCGAGTGGAGGGAGGCGCTGCGTAGTTGTGCTGATGTG
TGGAGACGTGGCACCTCTTGAGGACCAGTGGGCTGTGAGGAGGTTTGCTGTGGCCTCCAGCAGAAGGTGA
TCCAGACTCTGACCTTTTGCCAGGAGCCTGCCTCTTTTCCACAGAAACAACATCGATTTCTTCCTCATCT
TCTTGTTCCTCC
