>Addgene plasmid #19775 | FU-tet-o-hc-myc | addgene partial sequence | sequence record 96983 | CMV-F 5'-CGCAAATGGGCGGTAGGCGTG-3'
TTAGACCAGATCTGAGCCTGGGAGCTCTCTGGCTAACTAGGGAACCCACTGCTTAAGCCTCAATAAAGCT
TGCCTTGAGTGCTTCAAGTAGTGTGTGCCCGTCTGTTGTGTGACTCTGGTAACTAGAGATCCCTCAGACC
CTTTTAGTCAGTGTGGAAAATCTCTAGCAGTGGCGCCCGAACAGGGACTTGAAAGCGAAAGGGAAACCAG
AGGAGCTCTCTCGACGCAGGACTCGGCTTGCTGAAGCGCGCACGGCAAGAGGCGAGGGGCGGCGACTGGT
GAGTACGCCAAAAATTTTGACTAGCGGAGGCTAGAAGGAGAGAGATGGGTGCGAGAGCGTCAGTATTAAG
CGGGGGAGAATTAGATCGCGATGGGAAAAAATTCGGTTAAGGCCAGGGGGAAAGAAAAAATATAAATTAA
AACATATAGTATGGGCAAGCAGGGAGCTAGAACGATTCGCAGTTAATCCTGGCCTGTTAGAAACATCAGA
AGGCTGTAGACAAATACTGGGACAGCTACAACCATCCCTTCAGACAGGATCAGAAGAACTTAGATCATTA
TATAATACAGTAGCAACCCTCTATTGTGTGCATCAAAGGATAGAGATAAAAGACACCAAGGAAGCTTTAG
ACAAGATAGAGGAAGAGCAAAACAAAAGTAAGACCACCGCACAGCAAGCGGCCGCTGATCTTCAGACCTG
GAGGAGGAGATATGAGGGACAATTGGAG
