[The description below was written by a language model from this plasmid's Addgene catalogue record.]
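Description:
FU-tet-o-hc-myc is a lentiviral mammalian expression plasmid built on the FUdeltaGW backbone (about 8.4 kb without insert) that delivers a doxycycline-inducible human c-MYC cDNA. It is propagated in bacteria as a high-copy plasmid under ampicillin selection, and the record specifies a recombination-deficient strain (Stbl3), which is a common choice for keeping the repeated lentiviral LTR sequences stable. No feature table is provided, so individual backbone elements are not documented. The use of a WPRE reverse sequencing primer does suggest that a woodchuck hepatitis virus post-transcriptional regulatory element lies downstream of the insert, where it would enhance transcript expression.

The payload is an approximately 1.3 kb human MYC open reading frame carrying the T58A substitution, which is generally known to remove a phosphorylation site involved in MYC turnover and so stabilise the protein. It is fused at its N terminus to a 3xHA epitope tag for detection. The insert was cloned into an EcoRI site that was destroyed at both ends. The promoter is not listed as a separate field, but the "tet-o" in the name indicates a tetracycline operator-containing promoter. This fits the depositor's comments, which describe co-infection with a separate rtTA virus, so expression would depend on the rtTA transactivator and doxycycline.

The construct belongs to a set of inducible reprogramming-factor lentiviruses used with OCT4, SOX2, KLF4 and NANOG vectors to generate and study human induced pluripotent stem cells. In that system, factor expression can be switched on and off by the inducer.
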