Addgene plasmid #19775: FU-tet-o-hc-myc
Depositing lab: Konrad Hochedlinger. Depositing organization: Massachusetts General Hospital. Publication: A high-efficiency system for the generation and study of human induced pluripotent stem cells. Maherali N, Ahfeldt T, Rigamonti A, Utikal J, Cowan C, Hochedlinger K. Cell Stem Cell. 2008 Sep 11. 3(3):340-5. 10.1016/j.stem.2008.08.003 PubMed 18786420.
Backbone
  Vector backbone: FUdeltaGW
  Backbone size w/o insert (bp): 8400
  Vector type: Mammalian Expression, Lentiviral
Growth in bacteria
  Bacterial resistance: Ampicillin, 100 μg/mL
  Growth temperature: 37°C
  Growth strain: Stbl3
  Growth instructions: Stbl3
  Copy number: High Copy
Gene/Insert
  Gene/Insert name: c-myc
  Species: H. sapiens (human)
  Insert size (bp): 1320
  Mutation: T58A
  Entrez Gene: MYC (a.k.a. MRTL, MYCC, bHLHe39, c-Myc)
  Tag / fusion protein: 3xHA (N terminal on insert)
  Cloning method: Restriction Enzyme; 5′ cloning site EcoRI (destroyed during cloning); 3′ cloning site EcoRI (destroyed during cloning)
  Sequencing primers: 5′ LNCX; 3′ WPRE-R
Terms and licenses: Academic/Nonprofit Terms; Industry Terms: Not Available to Industry
Depositor comments: From article, concerning viral infections: For a standard infection in a 35 mmdish (aprox 10^5 cells), 10 microL rtTA+5 microL factors (OCT4, SOX2, KLF4, and NANOG)+2 microL cMYC was used in an overnight infection supplemented with 6 microg/microL polybrene.
How to cite: FU-tet-o-hc-myc was a gift from Konrad Hochedlinger (Addgene plasmid # 19775 ; http://n2t.net/addgene:19775 ; RRID:Addgene_19775)
