LOCUS       Exported 9895 bp ds-DNA circular SYN 12-MAY-2021
DEFINITION  synthetic circular DNA
ACCESSION   .
VERSION     .
KEYWORDS    FU-tet-o-hc-myc
SOURCE      synthetic DNA construct
  ORGANISM  synthetic DNA construct
REFERENCE   1 (bases 1 to 9895)
  AUTHORS   Maherali N, Ahfeldt T, Rigamonti A, Utikal J, Cowan C, Hochedlinger
            K
  TITLE     A high-efficiency system for the generation and study of human
            induced pluripotent stem cells.
  JOURNAL   Cell Stem Cell. 2008 Sep 11. 3(3):340-5.
  PUBMED    18786420
REFERENCE   2 (bases 1 to 9895)
  AUTHORS   .
  TITLE     Direct Submission
  JOURNAL   Exported May 12, 2021 from SnapGene Server 1.1.58
            http://www.snapgene.com
FEATURES             Location/Qualifiers
     source          1..9895
                     /organism="synthetic DNA construct"
                     /mol_type="other DNA"
     primer_bind     complement(47..66)
                     /label=pRS-marker
                     /note="pRS vectors, use to sequence yeast selectable
                     marker"
     enhancer        238..617
                     /label=CMV enhancer
                     /note="human cytomegalovirus immediate early enhancer"
     promoter        619..817
                     /label=CMV promoter
                     /note="human cytomegalovirus (CMV) immediate early
                     promoter"
     primer_bind     772..792
                     /label=CMV-F
                     /note="Human CMV immediate early promoter, forward primer"
     LTR             835..1015
                     /label=5' LTR (truncated)
                     /note="truncated 5' long terminal repeat (LTR) from HIV-1"
     misc_feature    1062..1187
                     /label=HIV-1 Psi
                     /note="packaging signal of human immunodeficiency virus
                     type 1"
     misc_feature    1680..1913
                     /label=RRE
                     /note="The Rev response element (RRE) of HIV-1 allows for
                     Rev-dependent mRNA export from the nucleus to the
                     cytoplasm."
     CDS             2098..2142
                     /codon_start=1
                     /product="antigenic peptide corresponding to amino acids
                     655 to 669 of the HIV envelope protein gp41 (Lutje Hulsik
                     et al., 2013)"
                     /label=gp41 peptide
                     /note="recognized by the 2H10 single-chain llama nanobody"
                     /translation="KNEQELLELDKWASL"
     misc_feature    2440..2557
                     /label=cPPT/CTS
                     /note="central polypurine tract and central termination
                     sequence of HIV-1"
     protein_bind    2610..2880
                     /label=tetracycline response element
                     /bound_moiety="tetracycline repressor TetR"
                     /note="contains seven copies of the tetracycline operator
                     tetO"
     promoter        2913..2950
                     /label=minimal CMV promoter
                     /note="human cytomegalovirus (CMV) immediate early
                     promoter"
     primer_bind     2947..2971
                     /label=LNCX
                     /note="Human CMV promoter, forward primer"
     regulatory      3074..3083
                     /regulatory_class="other"
                     /note="vertebrate consensus sequence for strong initiation
                     of translation (Kozak, 1987)"
     CDS             3089..3115
                     /codon_start=1
                     /product="HA (human influenza hemagglutinin) epitope tag"
                     /label=HA
                     /translation="YPYDVPDYA"
     CDS             3134..3160
                     /codon_start=1
                     /product="HA (human influenza hemagglutinin) epitope tag"
                     /label=HA
                     /translation="YPYDVPDYA"
     CDS             3179..3205
                     /codon_start=1
                     /product="HA (human influenza hemagglutinin) epitope tag"
                     /label=HA
                     /translation="YPYDVPDYA"
     CDS             3227..4543
                     /codon_start=1
                     /product="human c-Myc proto-oncogene"
                     /label=c-Myc
                     /translation="PLNVSFTNRNYDLDYDSVQPYFYCDEEENFYQQQQQSELQPPAPS
                     EDIWKKFELLPAPPLSPSRRSGLCSPSYVAVTPFSLRGDNDGGGGSFSTADQLEMVTEL
                     LGGDMVNQSFICDPDDETFIKNIIIQDCMWSGFSAAAKLVSEKLASYQAARKDSGSPNP
                     ARGHSVCSTSSLYLQDLSAAASECIDPSVVFPYPLNDSSSPKSCASQDSSAFSPSSDSL
                     LSSTESSPQGSPEPLVLHEETPPTTSSDSEEEQEDEEEIDVVSVEKRQAPGKRSESGSP
                     SAGGHSKPPHSPLVLKRCHVSTHQHNYAAPPSTRKDYPAAKRVKLDSVRVLRQISNNRK
                     CTSPRSSDTEENVKRRTHNVLERQRRNELKRSFFALRDQIPELENNEKAPKVVILKKAT
                     AYILSVQAEEQKLISEEDLLRKRREQLKHKLEQLRNSCA"
     misc_feature    4587..5175
                     /label=WPRE
                     /note="woodchuck hepatitis virus posttranscriptional
                     regulatory element"
     primer_bind     complement(4640..4660)
                     /label=WPRE-R
                     /note="WPRE, reverse primer"
     CDS             complement(5058..5069)
                     /codon_start=1
                     /product="Factor Xa recognition and cleavage site"
                     /label=Factor Xa site
                     /translation="IEGR"
     primer_bind     complement(5178..5194)
                     /label=KS primer
                     /note="common sequencing primer, one of multiple similar
                     variants"
     primer_bind     complement(5179..5195)
                     /label=pBluescriptKS
                     /note="For pBluescript vector"
     LTR             5700..5880
                     /label=5' LTR (truncated)
                     /note="truncated 5' long terminal repeat (LTR) from HIV-1"
     primer_bind     complement(5906..5923)
                     /label=BGH-rev
                     /note="Bovine growth hormone terminator, reverse primer.
                     Also called BGH reverse"
     polyA_signal    5912..6136
                     /label=bGH poly(A) signal
                     /note="bovine growth hormone polyadenylation signal"
     rep_origin      6182..6610
                     /direction=RIGHT
                     /label=f1 ori
                     /note="f1 bacteriophage origin of replication; arrow
                     indicates direction of (+) strand synthesis"
     primer_bind     complement(6269..6288)
                     /label=F1ori-R
                     /note="F1 origin, reverse primer"
     primer_bind     6479..6500
                     /label=F1ori-F
                     /note="F1 origin, forward primer"
     primer_bind     complement(6619..6639)
                     /label=pBABE 3'
                     /note="SV40 enhancer, reverse primer for pBABE vectors"
     promoter        6624..6953
                     /label=SV40 promoter
                     /note="SV40 enhancer and early promoter"
     rep_origin      6804..6939
                     /label=SV40 ori
                     /note="SV40 origin of replication"
     primer_bind     6866..6885
                     /label=SV40pro-F
                     /note="SV40 promoter/origin, forward primer"
     promoter        7001..7048
                     /label=EM7 promoter
                     /note="synthetic bacterial promoter "
     CDS             7067..7441
                     /codon_start=1
                     /gene="Sh ble from Streptoalloteichus hindustanus"
                     /product="antibiotic-binding protein"
                     /label=BleoR
                     /note="confers resistance to bleomycin, phleomycin, and
                     Zeocin(TM)"
                     /translation="MAKLTSAVPVLTARDVAGAVEFWTDRLGFSRDFVEDDFAGVVRDD
                     VTLFISAVQDQVVPDNTLAWVWVRGLDELYAEWSEVVSTNFRDASGPAMTEIGEQPWGR
                     EFALRDPAGNCVHFVAEEQD"
     polyA_signal    7571..7692
                     /label=SV40 poly(A) signal
                     /note="SV40 polyadenylation signal"
     primer_bind     complement(7608..7627)
                     /label=SV40pA-R
                     /note="SV40 polyA, reverse primer"
     primer_bind     7662..7681
                     /label=EBV-rev
                     /note="SV40 polyA terminator, reverse primer"
     primer_bind     complement(7741..7757)
                     /label=M13 rev
                     /note="common sequencing primer, one of multiple similar
                     variants"
     primer_bind     complement(7741..7757)
                     /label=M13 Reverse
                     /note="In lacZ gene. Also called M13-rev"
     primer_bind     complement(7754..7776)
                     /label=M13/pUC Reverse
                     /note="In lacZ gene"
     protein_bind    7765..7781
                     /label=lac operator
                     /bound_moiety="lac repressor encoded by lacI"
                     /note="The lac repressor binds to the lac operator to
                     inhibit transcription in E. coli. This inhibition can be
                     relieved by adding lactose or
                     isopropyl-beta-D-thiogalactopyranoside (IPTG)."
     promoter        complement(7789..7819)
                     /label=lac promoter
                     /note="promoter for the E. coli lac operon"
     protein_bind    7834..7855
                     /label=CAP binding site
                     /bound_moiety="E. coli catabolite activator protein"
                     /note="CAP binding activates transcription in the presence
                     of cAMP."
     primer_bind     complement(7972..7989)
                     /label=L4440
                     /note="L4440 vector, forward primer"
     rep_origin      complement(8143..8731)
                     /direction=LEFT
                     /label=ori
                     /note="high-copy-number ColE1/pMB1/pBR322/pUC origin of
                     replication"
     primer_bind     complement(8223..8242)
                     /label=pBR322ori-F
                     /note="pBR322 origin, forward primer"
     CDS             complement(8902..9762)
                     /codon_start=1
                     /gene="bla"
                     /product="beta-lactamase"
                     /label=AmpR
                     /note="confers resistance to ampicillin, carbenicillin, and
                     related antibiotics"
                     /translation="MSIQHFRVALIPFFAAFCLPVFAHPETLVKVKDAEDQLGARVGYI
                     ELDLNSGKILESFRPEERFPMMSTFKVLLCGAVLSRIDAGQEQLGRRIHYSQNDLVEYS
                     PVTEKHLTDGMTVRELCSAAITMSDNTAANLLLTTIGGPKELTAFLHNMGDHVTRLDRW
                     EPELNEAIPNDERDTTMPVAMATTLRKLLTGELLTLASRQQLIDWMEADKVAGPLLRSA
                     LPAGWFIADKSGAGERGSRGIIAALGPDGKPSRIVVIYTTGSQATMDERNRQIAEIGAS
                     LIKHW"
     primer_bind     9525..9544
                     /label=Amp-R
                     /note="Ampicillin resistance gene, reverse primer"
     promoter        complement(9763..9867)
                     /gene="bla"
                     /label=AmpR promoter
ORIGIN
        1 gtcgacggat cgggagatct cccgatcccc tatggtgcac tctcagtaca atctgctctg
       61 atgccgcata gttaagccag tatctgctcc ctgcttgtgt gttggaggtc gctgagtagt
      121 gcgcgagcaa aatttaagct acaacaaggc aaggcttgac cgacaattgc atgaagaatc
      181 tgcttagggt taggcgtttt gcgctgcttc gcgatgtacg ggccagatat acgcgttgac
      241 attgattatt gactagttat taatagtaat caattacggg gtcattagtt catagcccat
      301 atatggagtt ccgcgttaca taacttacgg taaatggccc gcctggctga ccgcccaacg
      361 acccccgccc attgacgtca ataatgacgt atgttcccat agtaacgcca atagggactt
      421 tccattgacg tcaatgggtg gagtatttac ggtaaactgc ccacttggca gtacatcaag
      481 tgtatcatat gccaagtacg ccccctattg acgtcaatga cggtaaatgg cccgcctggc
      541 attatgccca gtacatgacc ttatgggact ttcctacttg gcagtacatc tacgtattag
      601 tcatcgctat taccatggtg atgcggtttt ggcagtacat caatgggcgt ggatagcggt
      661 ttgactcacg gggatttcca agtctccacc ccattgacgt caatgggagt ttgttttggc
      721 accaaaatca acgggacttt ccaaaatgtc gtaacaactc cgccccattg acgcaaatgg
      781 gcggtaggcg tgtacggtgg gaggtctata taagcagcgc gttttgcctg tactgggtct
      841 ctctggttag accagatctg agcctgggag ctctctggct aactagggaa cccactgctt
      901 aagcctcaat aaagcttgcc ttgagtgctt caagtagtgt gtgcccgtct gttgtgtgac
      961 tctggtaact agagatccct cagacccttt tagtcagtgt ggaaaatctc tagcagtggc
     1021 gcccgaacag ggacttgaaa gcgaaaggga aaccagagga gctctctcga cgcaggactc
     1081 ggcttgctga agcgcgcacg gcaagaggcg aggggcggcg actggtgagt acgccaaaaa
     1141 ttttgactag cggaggctag aaggagagag atgggtgcga gagcgtcagt attaagcggg
     1201 ggagaattag atcgcgatgg gaaaaaattc ggttaaggcc agggggaaag aaaaaatata
     1261 aattaaaaca tatagtatgg gcaagcaggg agctagaacg attcgcagtt aatcctggcc
     1321 tgttagaaac atcagaaggc tgtagacaaa tactgggaca gctacaacca tcccttcaga
     1381 caggatcaga agaacttaga tcattatata atacagtagc aaccctctat tgtgtgcatc
     1441 aaaggataga gataaaagac accaaggaag ctttagacaa gatagaggaa gagcaaaaca
     1501 aaagtaagac caccgcacag caagcggccg ctgatcttca gacctggagg aggagatatg
     1561 agggacaatt ggagaagtga attatataaa tataaagtag taaaaattga accattagga
     1621 gtagcaccca ccaaggcaaa gagaagagtg gtgcagagag aaaaaagagc agtgggaata
     1681 ggagctttgt tccttgggtt cttgggagca gcaggaagca ctatgggcgc agcgtcaatg
     1741 acgctgacgg tacaggccag acaattattg tctggtatag tgcagcagca gaacaatttg
     1801 ctgagggcta ttgaggcgca acagcatctg ttgcaactca cagtctgggg catcaagcag
     1861 ctccaggcaa gaatcctggc tgtggaaaga tacctaaagg atcaacagct cctggggatt
     1921 tggggttgct ctggaaaact catttgcacc actgctgtgc cttggaatgc tagttggagt
     1981 aataaatctc tggaacagat ttggaatcac acgacctgga tggagtggga cagagaaatt
     2041 aacaattaca caagcttaat acactcctta attgaagaat cgcaaaacca gcaagaaaag
     2101 aatgaacaag aattattgga attagataaa tgggcaagtt tgtggaattg gtttaacata
     2161 acaaattggc tgtggtatat aaaattattc ataatgatag taggaggctt ggtaggttta
     2221 agaatagttt ttgctgtact ttctatagtg aatagagtta ggcagggata ttcaccatta
     2281 tcgtttcaga cccacctccc aaccccgagg ggacccgaca ggcccgaagg aatagaagaa
     2341 gaaggtggag agagagacag agacagatcc attcgattag tgaacggatc ggcactgcgt
     2401 gcgccaattc tgcagacaaa tggcagtatt catccacaat tttaaaagaa aaggggggat
     2461 tggggggtac agtgcagggg aaagaatagt agacataata gcaacagaca tacaaactaa
     2521 agaattacaa aaacaaatta caaaaattca aaattttcgg gtttattaca gggacagcag
     2581 agatccagtt tggttatcga gtttaccact ccctatcagt gatagagaaa agtgaaagtc
     2641 gagtttacca ctccctatca gtgatagaga aaagtgaaag tcgagtttac cactccctat
     2701 cagtgataga gaaaagtgaa agtcgagttt accactccct atcagtgata gagaaaagtg
     2761 aaagtcgagt ttaccactcc ctatcagtga tagagaaaag tgaaagtcga gtttaccact
     2821 ccctatcagt gatagagaaa agtgaaagtc gagtttacca ctccctatca gtgatagaga
     2881 aaagtgaaag tcgagctcgg tacccgggtc gagtaggcgt gtacggtggg aggcctatat
     2941 aagcagagct cgtttagtga accgtcagat cgcctggaga cgccatccac gctgttttga
     3001 cctccataga agacaccggg accgatccag cctccgcggc cccgaattga tcttcggcca
     3061 gcgactagta gaagccacca tggatagcta tccttatgac gtgcctgact atgccagcct
     3121 gatgctgatg agctatcctt atgacgtgcc tgactatgcc agcctgatgc tgatgagcta
     3181 tccttatgac gtgcctgact atgccagcct gatgctgatg tctagacccc tcaacgttag
     3241 cttcaccaac aggaactatg acctcgacta cgactcggtg cagccgtatt tctactgcga
     3301 cgaggaggag aacttctacc agcagcagca gcagagcgag ctgcagcccc cggcgcccag
     3361 cgaggatatc tggaagaaat tcgagctgct gcccgcgccg cccctgtccc ctagccgccg
     3421 ctccgggctc tgctcgccct cctacgttgc ggtcacaccc ttctcccttc ggggagacaa
     3481 cgacggcggt ggcgggagct tctccacggc cgaccagctg gagatggtga ccgagctgct
     3541 gggaggagac atggtgaacc agagtttcat ctgcgacccg gacgacgaga ccttcatcaa
     3601 aaacatcatc atccaggact gtatgtggag cggcttctcg gccgccgcca agctcgtctc
     3661 agagaagctg gcctcctacc aggctgcgcg caaagacagc ggcagcccga accccgcccg
     3721 cggccacagc gtctgctcca cctccagctt gtacctgcag gatctgagcg ccgccgcctc
     3781 agagtgcatc gacccctcgg tggtcttccc ctaccctctc aacgacagca gctcgcccaa
     3841 gtcctgcgcc tcgcaagact ccagcgcctt ctctccgtcc tcggattctc tgctctcctc
     3901 gacggagtcc tccccgcagg gcagccccga gcccctggtg ctccatgagg agacaccgcc
     3961 caccaccagc agcgactctg aggaggaaca agaagatgag gaagaaatcg atgttgtttc
     4021 tgtggaaaag aggcaggctc ctggcaaaag gtcagagtct ggatcacctt ctgctggagg
     4081 ccacagcaaa cctcctcaca gcccactggt cctcaagagg tgccacgtct ccacacatca
     4141 gcacaactac gcagcgcctc cctccactcg gaaggactat cctgctgcca agagggtcaa
     4201 gttggacagt gtcagagtcc tgagacagat cagcaacaac cgaaaatgca ccagccccag
     4261 gtcctcggac accgaggaga atgtcaagag gcgaacacac aacgtcttgg agcgccagag
     4321 gaggaacgag ctaaaacgga gcttttttgc cctgcgtgac cagatcccgg agttggaaaa
     4381 caatgaaaag gcccccaagg tagttatcct taaaaaagcc acagcataca tcctgtccgt
     4441 ccaagcagag gagcaaaagc tcatttctga agaggacttg ttgcggaaac gacgagaaca
     4501 gttgaaacac aaacttgaac agctacggaa ctcttgtgcg taagtcgacg gatcctgaga
     4561 attaattcga tatcaagctt atcgataatc aacctctgga ttacaaaatt tgtgaaagat
     4621 tgactggtat tcttaactat gttgctcctt ttacgctatg tggatacgct gctttaatgc
     4681 ctttgtatca tgctattgct tcccgtatgg ctttcatttt ctcctccttg tataaatcct
     4741 ggttgctgtc tctttatgag gagttgtggc ccgttgtcag gcaacgtggc gtggtgtgca
     4801 ctgtgtttgc tgacgcaacc cccactggtt ggggcattgc caccacctgt cagctccttt
     4861 ccgggacttt cgctttcccc ctccctattg ccacggcgga actcatcgcc gcctgccttg
     4921 cccgctgctg gacaggggct cggctgttgg gcactgacaa ttccgtggtg ttgtcgggga
     4981 aatcatcgtc ctttccttgg ctgctcgcct gtgttgccac ctggattctg cgcgggacgt
     5041 ccttctgcta cgtcccttcg gccctcaatc cagcggacct tccttcccgc ggcctgctgc
     5101 cggctctgcg gcctcttccg cgtcttcgcc ttcgccctca gacgagtcgg atctcccttt
     5161 gggccgcctc cccgcatcga taccgtcgac ctcgagacct agaaaaacat ggagcaatca
     5221 caagtagcaa tacagcagct accaatgctg attgtgcctg gctagaagca caagaggagg
     5281 aggaggtggg ttttccagtc acacctcagg tacctttaag accaatgact tacaaggcag
     5341 ctgtagatct tagccacttt ttaaaagaaa aggggggact ggaagggcta attcactccc
     5401 aacgaagaca agatatcctt gatctgtgga tctaccacac acaaggctac ttccctgatt
     5461 ggcagaacta cacaccaggg ccagggatca gatatccact gacctttgga tggtgctaca
     5521 agctagtacc agttgagcaa gagaaggtag aagaagccaa tgaaggagag aacacccgct
     5581 tgttacaccc tgtgagcctg catgggatgg atgacccgga gagagaagta ttagagtgga
     5641 ggtttgacag ccgcctagca tttcatcaca tggcccgaga gctgcatccg gactgtactg
     5701 ggtctctctg gttagaccag atctgagcct gggagctctc tggctaacta gggaacccac
     5761 tgcttaagcc tcaataaagc ttgccttgag tgcttcaagt agtgtgtgcc cgtctgttgt
     5821 gtgactctgg taactagaga tccctcagac ccttttagtc agtgtggaaa atctctagca
     5881 gggcccgttt aaacccgctg atcagcctcg actgtgcctt ctagttgcca gccatctgtt
     5941 gtttgcccct cccccgtgcc ttccttgacc ctggaaggtg ccactcccac tgtcctttcc
     6001 taataaaatg aggaaattgc atcgcattgt ctgagtaggt gtcattctat tctggggggt
     6061 ggggtggggc aggacagcaa gggggaggat tgggaagaca atagcaggca tgctggggat
     6121 gcggtgggct ctatggcttc tgaggcggaa agaaccagct ggggctctag ggggtatccc
     6181 cnnnnnnnnn nnnnnnnnnn nnnnnnnnnn nnnnnnnnnn nnnnnnnnnn nnnnnnnnnn
     6241 nnnnnnnnnn nnnnnnnnnn nnnnnnnnnn nnnnnnnnnn nnnnnnnnnn nnnnnnnnnn
     6301 nnnnncnnnn nnnnnnnnnn nnnnnnnnnn nnnnnnnnnn nnnnnnnnnn nnnnnnnnnn
     6361 nnnnnnnnnn nnnnnnnnnn nnnnnnnnnn nnnnnnnann nnnnnnnnnn nnnnnnnnnn
     6421 nnnnnnnnnn nnnnnnnnnn nnnnnnncct ttgacgttgg agtccacgtt ctttaatagt
     6481 ggactcttgt tccaaactgg aacaacactc aaccctatct cggtctattc ttttgattta
     6541 taagggattt tgccgatttc ggcctattgg ttaaaaaatg agctgattta acaaaaattt
     6601 aacgcgaatt aattctgtgg aatgtgtgtc agttagggtg tggaaagtcc ccaggctccc
     6661 cagcaggcag aagtatgcaa agcatgcatc tcaattagtc agcaaccagg tgtggaaagt
     6721 ccccaggctc cccagcaggc agaagtatgc aaagcatgca tctcaattag tcagcaacca
     6781 tagtcccgcc cctaactccg cccatcccgc ccctaactcc gcccagttcc gcccattctc
     6841 cgccccatgg ctgactaatt ttttttattt atgcagaggc cgaggccgcc tctgcctctg
     6901 agctattcca gaagtagtga ggaggctttt ttggaggcct aggcttttgc aaaaagctcc
     6961 cgggagcttg tatatccatt ttcggatctg atcagcacgt gttgacaatt aatcatcggc
     7021 atagtatatc ggcatagtat aatacgacaa ggtgaggaac taaaccatgg ccaagttgac
     7081 cagtgccgtt ccggtgctca ccgcgcgcga cgtcgccgga gcggtcgagt tctggaccga
     7141 ccggctcggg ttctcccggg acttcgtgga ggacgacttc gccggtgtgg tccgggacga
     7201 cgtgaccctg ttcatcagcg cggtccagga ccaggtggtg ccggacaaca ccctggcctg
     7261 ggtgtgggtg cgcggcctgg acgagctgta cgccgagtgg tcggaggtcg tgtccacgaa
     7321 cttccgggac gcctccgggc cggccatgac cgagatcggc gagcagccgt gggggcggga
     7381 gttcgccctg cgcgacccgg ccggcaactg cgtgcacttc gtggccgagg agcaggactg
     7441 acacgtgcta cgagatttcg attccaccgc cgccttctat gaaaggttgg gcttcggaat
     7501 cgttttccgg gacgccggct ggatgatcct ccagcgcggg gatctcatgc tggagttctt
     7561 cgcccacccc aacttgttta ttgcagctta taatggttac aaataaagca atagcatcac
     7621 aaatttcaca aataaagcat ttttttcact gcattctagt tgtggtttgt ccaaactcat
     7681 caatgtatct tatcatgtct gtataccgtc gacctctagc tagagcttgg cgtaatcatg
     7741 gtcatagctg tttcctgtgt gaaattgtta tccgctcaca attccacaca acatacgagc
     7801 cggaagcata aagtgtaaag cctggggtgc ctaatgagtg agctaactca cattaattgc
     7861 gttgcgctca ctgcccgctt tccagtcggg aaacctgtcg tgccagctgc attaatgaat
     7921 cggccaacgc gcggggagag gcggtttgcg tattgggcgc tcttccgctt cctcgctcac
     7981 tgactcgctg cgctcggtcg ttcggctgcg gcgagcggta tcagctcact caaaggcggt
     8041 aatacggtta tccacagaat caggggataa cgcaggaaag aacatgtgag caaaaggcca
     8101 gcaaaaggcc aggaaccgta aaaaggccgc gttgctggcg tttttccata ggctccgccc
     8161 ccctgacgag catcacaaaa atcgacgctc aagtcagagg tggcgaaacc cgacaggact
     8221 ataaagatac caggcgtttc cccctggaag ctccctcgtg cgctctcctg ttccgaccct
     8281 gccgcttacc ggatacctgt ccgcctttct cccttcggga agcgtggcgc tttctcatag
     8341 ctcacgctgt aggtatctca gttcggtgta ggtcgttcgc tccaagctgg gctgtgtgca
     8401 cgaacccccc gttcagcccg accgctgcgc cttatccggt aactatcgtc ttgagtccaa
     8461 cccggtaaga cacgacttat cgccactggc agcagccact ggtaacagga ttagcagagc
     8521 gaggtatgta ggcggtgcta cagagttctt gaagtggtgg cctaactacg gctacactag
     8581 aagaacagta tttggtatct gcgctctgct gaagccagtt accttcggaa aaagagttgg
     8641 tagctcttga tccggcaaac aaaccaccgc tggtagcggt ggtttttttg tttgcaagca
     8701 gcagattacg cgcagaaaaa aaggatctca agaagatcct ttgatctttt ctacggggtc
     8761 tgacgctcag tggaacgaaa actcacgtta agggattttg gtcatgagat tatcaaaaag
     8821 gatcttcacc tagatccttt taaattaaaa atgaagtttt aaatcaatct aaagtatata
     8881 tgagtaaact tggtctgaca gttaccaatg cttaatcagt gaggcaccta tctcagcgat
     8941 ctgtctattt cgttcatcca tagttgcctg actccccgtc gtgtagataa ctacgatacg
     9001 ggagggctta ccatctggcc ccagtgctgc aatgataccg cgagacccac gctcaccggc
     9061 tccagattta tcagcaataa accagccagc cggaagggcc gagcgcagaa gtggtcctgc
     9121 aactttatcc gcctccatcc agtctattaa ttgttgccgg gaagctagag taagtagttc
     9181 gccagttaat agtttgcgca acgttgttgc cattgctaca ggcatcgtgg tgtcacgctc
     9241 gtcgtttggt atggcttcat tcagctccgg ttcccaacga tcaaggcgag ttacatgatc
     9301 ccccatgttg tgcaaaaaag cggttagctc cttcggtcct ccgatcgttg tcagaagtaa
     9361 gttggccgca gtgttatcac tcatggttat ggcagcactg cataattctc ttactgtcat
     9421 gccatccgta agatgctttt ctgtgactgg tgagtactca accaagtcat tctgagaata
     9481 gtgtatgcgg cgaccgagtt gctcttgccc ggcgtcaata cgggataata ccgcgccaca
     9541 tagcagaact ttaaaagtgc tcatcattgg aaaacgttct tcggggcgaa aactctcaag
     9601 gatcttaccg ctgttgagat ccagttcgat gtaacccact cgtgcaccca actgatcttc
     9661 agcatctttt actttcacca gcgtttctgg gtgagcaaaa acaggaaggc aaaatgccgc
     9721 aaaaaaggga ataagggcga cacggaaatg ttgaatactc atactcttcc tttttcaata
     9781 ttattgaagc atttatcagg gttattgtct catgagcgga tacatatttg aatgtattta
     9841 gaaaaataaa caaatagggg ttccgcgcac atttccccga aaagtgccac ctgac
//
